>Addgene plasmid #203132 | Salsa-BC291-P4A3 | addgene full sequence | sequence record 421475 | Addgene NGS Result
AGCGCCCAATACGCAAACCGCCTCTCCCCGCGCGTTGGCCGATTCATTAATGCAGTCGAGGGATCTCCAT
AAGAGAAGAGGGACAGCTATGACTGGGAGTAGTCAGGAGAGGAGGAAAAATCTGGCTAGTAAAACATGTA
AGGAAAATTTTAGGGATGTTAAAGAAAAAAATAACACAAAACAAAATATAAAAAAAATCTAACCTCAAGT
CAAGGCTTTTCTATGGAATAAGGAATGGACAGCAGGGGGCTGTTTCATATACTGATGACCTCTTTATAGC
CAACCTTTGTTCATGGCAGCCAGCATATGGGCATATGTTGCCAAACTCTAAACCAAATACTCATTCTGAT
GTTTTAAATGATTTGCCCTCCCATATGTCCTTCCGAGTGAGAGACACAAAAAATTCCAACACACTATTGC
AATGAAAATAAATTTCCTTTATTAGCCAGAAGTCAGATGCTCAAGGGGCTTCATGATGTCCCCATAATTT
TTGGCAGAGGGAAAAAGATCGATCTCAGTGGTATTTGTGAGCCAGGGCATTGGCCACACCAGCCACCACC
TTCTGATAGGCAGCCTGCACCTGAGGAGTGAATTCTTTGCCAAAATGATGAGACAGCACAACAACCAGCA
CGTTGCCCAGGAGCTGTAGGAAAGAGAAGAAGGCATGAACATGGTTAGCAGAGGGGCCCGGTTTGGACTC
AGAGTATTTTATCCTCATCTCAAACAGTGTATATCATTGTAACCATAAAGAGAAAGGCAGGATGATGACC
AGGGTGTAGTTGTTTCTACCAATAAGAATATTTCCACGCCAGCCAGAATTTATATGCAGAAATATTCTAC
CTTATCATTTAATTATAACAATTGTTCTCTAAAACTGTGCTGAAGTACAATATAATATACCCTGATTGCC
TTGAAAAAAAAGTGATTAGAGAAAGTACTTACAATCTGACAAATAAACAAAAGTGAATTTAAAAATTCGT
TACAAATGCAAGCTAAAGTTTAACGAAAAAGTTACAGAAAATGAAAAGAAAATAAGAGGAGACAATGGTT
GTCAACAGAGTAGAAAGTGAAAGAAACAAAATTATCATGAGGGTCCATGGTGATACAAGGGACATCTTCC
CATTCTAAACAACACCCTGAAAACTTTGCCCCCTCCATATAACATGAATTTTACAATAGCGAAAAAGAAA
GAACAATCAAGGGTCCCCAAACTCACCCTGAAGTTCTCAGCTCTAGAGATATCGTCGAGGCCGCGCTAGC
GTTTAAACTGTCGACCTTAATTAAGAGATCTGCTCGAGGCGCGTCAGCTGACTAGAGGATCCCCGGGTAC
CGAGCTCGAATTCGGGGCCGCGGAGGCTGGATCGGTCCCGGTGTCTTCTATGGAGGTCAAAACAGCGTGG
ATGGCGTCTCCAGGCGATCTGACGGTTCACTAAACGAGCTCTGCTTATATAGGCCTCCCACCGTACACGC
CTACCTCGACCCGGGTACCGAGCTCGACTTTCACTTTTCTCTATCACTGATAGGGAGTGGTAAACTCGAC
TTTCACTTTTCTCTATCACTGATAGGGAGTGGTAAACTCGACTTTCACTTTTCTCTATCACTGATAGGGA
GTGGTAAACTCGACTTTCACTTTTCTCTATCACTGATAGGGAGTGGTAAACTCGACTTTCACTTTTCTCT
ATCACTGATAGGGAGTGGTAAACTCGACCTATATAAGCAGAGCTCGTTTAGTGAACCGTCAGATCGCCTG
GAGACGCCATCCACGCTGTTTTGACCTCCATAGAAGACACCGGGACCGATCCAGCCTCCGCGGCCCCGAA
TTCCTGCAGCGGCCGCTCTAGAACTAGTGGATCCCCGCGGATGGTGAGCAAGGGCGAGGAGCTGTTCACC
GGGGTGGTGCCCATCCTGGTCGAGCTGGACGGCGACGTAAACGGCCACAAGTTCAGCGTGTCCGGCGAGG
GCGAGGGCGATGCCACCTACGGCAAGCTGACCCTGAAGTTCATCTGCACCACCGGCAAGCTGCCCGTGCC
CTGGCCCACCCTCGTGACCACCCTGACCTACGGCGTGCAGTGCTTCAGCCGCTACCCCGACCACATGAAG
CAGCACGACTTCTTCAAGTCCGCCATGCCCGAAGGCTACGTCCAGGAGCGCACCATCTTCTTCAAGGACG
ACGGCAACTACAAGACCCGCGCCGAGGTGAAGTTCGAGGGCGACACCCTGGTGAACCGCATCGAGCTGAA
GGGCATCGACTTCAAGGAGGACGGCAACATCCTGGGGCACAAGCTGGAGTACAACTACAACAGCCACAAC
GTCTATATCATGGCCGACAAGCAGAAGAACGGCATCAAGGTGAACTTCAAGATCCGCCACAACATCGAGG
ACGGCAGCGTGCAGCTCGCCGACCACTACCAGCAGAACACCCCCATCGGCGACGGCCCCGTGCTGCTGCC
CGACAACCACTACCTGAGCACCCAGTCCGCCCTGAGCAAAGACCCCAACGAGAAGCGCGATCACATGGTC
CTGCTGGAGTTCGTGACCGCCGCCGGGATCACTCTCGGCATGGACGAGCTGTACAAGTAATTCTCGGTTA
GAATTCGATATCAAGCTTGTCGACCTAGTTCTAGAGGATCCAGACATGATAAGATACATTGATGAGTTTG
GACAAACCACAACTAGAATGCAGTGAAAAAAATGCTTTATTTGTGAAATTTGTGATGCTATTGCTTTATT
TGTAACCATTATAAGCTGCAATAAACAAGTTAACAACAACAATTGCATTCATTTTATGTTTCAGGTTCAG
GGGGAGGTGTGGGAGGTTTTTTAAAGCAAGTAAAACCTCTACAAATGTGGTATGGCTGATTATGATCCTG
CAAGCCTCGTCGTCCTGGCCGGACCACGCTATCTGTGCAAGGTCCCCGGCCCCGGACGCGCGCTCCATGA
GCAGAGCGCCCGCCGCCGAGGCGAAGACTCGGGCGGCGCCCTGCCCGTCCCACCAGGTCAACAGGCGGTA
ACCGGCCTCTTCATCGGGAATGCGCGCGACCTTCAGCATCGCCGGCATGTCCCCCTGGCGGACGGGAAGT
ATCCAGCTCGACCAAGCTGGCCGCGTCGAGTGAAGACGAAAGGGCCTCGTGATACGCCTATTTTTATAGG
TTAATGTCATGATAATAATGGTTTCTTAGACGTCAGGTGGCACTTTTCGGGGAAATGTGCGCGGAACCCC
TATTTGTTTATTTTTCTAAATACATTCAAATATGTATCCGCTCATGAGACAATAACCCTGATAAATGCTT
CAATAATATTGAAAAAGGAAGAGTATGAGTATTCAACATTTCCGTGTCGCCCTTATTCCCTTTTTTGCGG
CATTTTGCCTTCCTGTTTTTGCTCACCCAGAAACGCTGGTGAAAGTAAAAGATGCTGAAGATCAGTTGGG
TGCACGAGTGGGTTACATCGAACTGGATCTCAACAGCGGTAAGATCCTTGAGAGTTTTCGCCCCGAAGAA
CGTTTTCCAATGATGAGCACTTTTAAAGTTCTGCTATGTGGCGCGGTATTATCCCGTGTTGACGCCGGGC
AAGAGCAACTCGGTCGCCGCATACACTATTCTCAGAATGACTTGGTTGAGTACTCACCAGTCACAGAAAA
GCATCTTACGGATGGCATGACAGTAAGAGAATTATGCAGTGCTGCCATAACCATGAGTGATAACACTGCG
GCCAACTTACTTCTGACAACGATCGGAGGACCGAAGGAGCTAACCGCTTTTTTGCACAACATGGGGGATC
ATGTAACTCGCCTTGATCGTTGGGAACCGGAGCTGAATGAAGCCATACCAAACGACGAGCGTGACACCAC
GATGCCTGTAGCAATGGCAACAACGTTGCGCAAACTATTAACTGGCGAACTACTTACTCTAGCTTCCCGG
CAACAATTAATAGACTGGATGGAGGCGGATAAAGTTGCAGGACCACTTCTGCGCTCGGCCCTTCCGGCTG
GCTGGTTTATTGCTGATAAATCTGGAGCCGGTGAGCGTGGGTCTCGCGGTATCATTGCAGCACTGGGGCC
AGATGGTAAGCCCTCCCGTATCGTAGTTATCTACACGACGGGGAGTCAGGCAACTATGGATGAACGAAAT
AGACAGATCGCTGAGATAGGTGCCTCACTGATTAAGCATTGGTAACTGTCAGACCAAGTTTACTCATATA
TACTTTAGATTGATTTAAAACTTCATTTTTAATTTAAAAGGATCTAGGTGAAGATCCTTTTTGATAATCT
CATGACCAAAATCCCTTAACGTGAGTTTTCGTTCCACTGAGCGTCAGACCCCGTAGAAAAGATCAAAGGA
TCTTCTTGAGATCCTTTTTTTCTGCGCGTAATCTGCTGCTTGCAAACAAAAAAACCACCGCTACCAGCGG
TGGTTTGTTTGCCGGATCAAGAGCTACCAACTCTTTTTCCGAAGGTAACTGGCTTCAGCAGAGCGCAGAT
ACCAAATACTGTTCTTCTAGTGTAGCCGTAGTTAGGCCACCACTTCAAGAACTCTGTAGCACCGCCTACA
TACCTCGCTCTGCTAATCCTGTTACCAGTGGCTGCTGCCAGTGGCGATAAGTCGTGTCTTACCGGGTTGG
ACTCAAGACGATAGTTACCGGATAAGGCGCAGCGGTCGGGCTGAACGGGGGGTTCGTGCACACAGCCCAG
CTTGGAGCGAACGACCTACACCGAACTGAGATACCTACAGCGTGAGCTATGAGAAAGCGCCACGCTTCCC
GAAGGGAGAAAGGCGGACAGGTATCCGGTAAGCGGCAGGGTCGGAACAGGAGAGCGCACGAGGGAGCTTC
CAGGGGGAAACGCCTGGTATCTTTATAGTCCTGTCGGGTTTCGCCACCTCTGACTTGAGCGTCGATTTTT
GTGATGCTCGTCAGGGGGGCGGAGCCTATGGAAAAACGCCAGCAACGCGGCCTTTTTACGGTTCCTGGCC
TTTTGCTGGCCTTTTGCTCACATGTTCTTTCCTGCGTTATCCCCTGATTCTGTGGATAACCGTATTACCG
CCTTTGAGTGAGCTGATACCGCTCGCCGCAGCCGAACGACCGAGCGCAGCGAGTCAGTGAGCGAGGAAGC
GGAAG
Features (pLannotate 1.2.2; 17 found; start..end, strand, type, name):
      2..55      +  CDS            lacI (fragment): lac repressor; lacI; The lac repressor binds to the lac operator to inhibit transcription in E. coli. This inhibition can be relieved by adding lactose or isopropyl-β-D-thiogalactopyranoside (IPTG).
    388..443     -  polyA_signal   β-globin poly(A) signal: rabbit β-globin polyadenylation signal (Gil and Proudfoot, 1987)
    518..640     -  CDS            HBB: HBB_COLGU - Experimental evidence at transcript level: Swiss-Prot protein existence level 2. Involved in oxygen transport from the lung to the various peripheral tissues. From Colobus guereza (Mantled guereza) (Eastern black-and-white colobus monkey).
    644..1216    -  intron         β-globin intron: intron from rabbit β-globin gene
   1312..1343    -  misc_feature   MCS (fragment): pUC18/19 multiple cloning site
   1437..1475    -  promoter       minimal CMV promoter: human cytomegalovirus (CMV) immediate early promoter
   1493..1708    -  protein_bind   tetracycline response element (fragment): contains seven copies of the tetracycline operator tetO tetracycline repressor TetR
   1708..1753    +  promoter       TRE3GV promoter (fragment): 3rd-generation Tet-responsive promoter that can be activated by binding of Tet-On® 3G, optimized for retroviral and lentiviral vectors
   1829..1856    +  misc_feature   MCS (fragment): pBluescript multiple cloning site
   1861..2580    +  CDS            EGFP: the original enhanced GFP (Yang et al., 1996) mammalian codon-optimized
   2591..2613    +  misc_feature   MCS (fragment): pBluescript multiple cloning site
   2627..2761    -  polyA_signal   SV40 poly(A) signal: SV40 polyadenylation signal
   2784..2867    -  CDS            large T antigen (fragment): large T antigen from SV40 (simian virus 40)
   2861..3091    -  CDS            str (fragment): STR_KLEPN - Protein inferred from homology: Swiss-Prot protein existence level 3. The aminoglycoside phosphotransferases achieve inactivation of their antibiotic substrates by phosphorylation. From Klebsiella pneumoniae.
   3210..3314    +  promoter       AmpR promoter: bla
   3315..4175    +  CDS            AmpR: β-lactamase; bla; confers resistance to ampicillin, carbenicillin, and related antibiotics
   4346..4934    +  rep_origin     ori: high-copy-number ColE1/pMB1/pBR322/pUC origin of replication
