[The description below was written by a language model from this plasmid's Addgene catalogue record and pLannotate feature annotations shown in this document.]
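Description:
Salsa-BC291-P4A3 is a 5.1 kb mammalian expression plasmid built on the pCER206 backbone and serves as one member of a barcoded reporter set for the PRESTO-Salsa assay, a highly multiplexed screen of GPCR bioactivity. It is propagated in E. coli as a high-copy plasmid through a ColE1/pUC-type origin and is selected with ampicillin via a β-lactamase gene driven by its own bla promoter. No mammalian selection marker is annotated. Only short remnants of other sequences appear (lacI, an aminoglycoside phosphotransferase, SV40 large T antigen), and these look like cloning leftovers rather than functional parts.

The payload is a synthetic EGFP/BC291 insert of about 730 bp, placed between BsrGI and HindIII sites under a tetracycline response element promoter. The feature table shows tetO repeats at the centre of what appears to be a bidirectional arrangement. On one side, a TRE3G-type promoter fragment reads into mammalian codon-optimised EGFP. An SV40 polyadenylation signal lies downstream of EGFP, although it is annotated on the opposite strand. On the other side, a minimal CMV promoter faces a multiple cloning site fragment, a rabbit β-globin intron and a β-globin poly(A) signal, with no coding insert annotated in that arm. The barcode itself is not annotated; given the insert size and cloning sites, it presumably sits just after the EGFP coding region so that it is carried in the transcript, but the record does not give its position. Because a TRE promoter fires only when a tetracycline-controlled transactivator is present, reporter and barcode expression should report transactivator activity. The unique barcode would let this reporter be distinguished from others in a pooled readout. The record does not state how the barcode is assigned to a receptor.
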