Addgene plasmid #203132: Salsa-BC291-P4A3
Purpose: Expression of barcoded reporter plasmid for PRESTO-Salsa; EGFP/BC291
Depositing lab: Noah Palm. Depositing organization: Yale University. Publication: Highly multiplexed bioactivity screening reveals human and microbiota metabolome-GPCRome interactions. Chen H, Rosen CE, Gonzalez-Hernandez JA, Song D, Potempa J, Ring AM, Palm NW. Cell. 2023 Jul 6;186(14):3095-3110.e19. doi: 10.1016/j.cell.2023.05.024. Epub 2023 Jun 14. PubMed 37321219.
Backbone
  Vector backbone: pCER206
  Vector type: Mammalian Expression
Growth in bacteria
  Bacterial resistance: Ampicillin, 100 μg/mL
  Growth temperature: 37°C
  Growth strain: DH5alpha
  Copy number: High Copy
Gene/Insert
  Gene/Insert name: EGFP/BC291
  Species: Synthetic
  Insert size (bp): 730
  Promoter: Tet Response Element (TRE)
  Cloning method: Restriction Enzyme; 5′ cloning site BsrGI (not destroyed); 3′ cloning site HindIII (not destroyed)
  Sequencing primers: 5′ Custom primer (GAAGCGCGATCACATGG)
Terms and licenses: Academic/Nonprofit Terms; Industry Terms: Not Available to Industry
How to cite: Salsa-BC291-P4A3 was a gift from Noah Palm (Addgene plasmid # 203132 ; http://n2t.net/addgene:203132 ; RRID:Addgene_203132)
