>Addgene plasmid #203132 | Salsa-BC291-P4A3 | depositor partial sequence | sequence record 394005 | BC291
TTCTCGGTTA
